Addgene plasmid #215113: SS-Cyclin D1
Purpose: Expresses SS-Cyclin D1 in mammalian cells.
Depositing lab: Michele Pagano. Depositing organization: NYU Grossman School of Medicine. Publication: CDK-independent role of D-type cyclins in regulating DNA mismatch repair. Rona G, Miwatani-Minter B, Zhang Q, Goldberg HV, Kerzhnerman MA, Howard JB, Simoneschi D, Lane E, Hobbs JW, Sassani E, Wang AA, Keegan S, Laverty DJ, Piett CG, Pongor LS, Xu ML, Andrade J, Thomas A, Sicinski P, Askenazi M, Ueberheide B, Fenyo D, Nagel ZD, Pagano M. Mol Cell. 2024 Feb 29:S1097-2765(24)00129-1. doi: 10.1016/j.molcel.2024.02.010. PubMed 38458201.
Backbone
  Vector backbone: pcDNA 3.1
  Vector type: Mammalian Expression
  Selectable markers: Neomycin (select with G418)
Growth in bacteria
  Bacterial resistance: Ampicillin, 100 μg/mL
  Growth temperature: 37°C
  Growth strain: DH5alpha
  Copy number: High Copy
Gene/Insert
  Gene/Insert name: CCND1 (alt name: BCL1)
  Species: H. sapiens (human)
  Entrez Gene: CCND1 (a.k.a. BCL1, D11S287E, PRAD1, U21B31)
  Promoter: CMV
  Tag / fusion protein: SS (STREP-STREP) (N terminal on insert)
  Cloning method: Unknown
  Sequencing primers: 5′ CMV; 3′ BGHR
Terms and licenses: Academic/Nonprofit Terms; Industry Terms: Not Available to Industry
How to cite: SS-Cyclin D1 was a gift from Michele Pagano (Addgene plasmid # 215113 ; http://n2t.net/addgene:215113 ; RRID:Addgene_215113)
