[The description below was written by a language model from this plasmid's Addgene catalogue record and pLannotate feature annotations shown in this document.]
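Description:
SS-Cyclin D1 is a 6,367-nt mammalian expression plasmid built on the pcDNA 3.1 backbone that drives production of human cyclin D1 (CCND1, also known as BCL1 or PRAD1) carrying an N-terminal tandem Strep tag ("SS", STREP-STREP). In bacteria it is maintained through a high-copy ColE1/pUC-type origin and selected with ampicillin via the β-lactamase gene and its own promoter. An f1 phage origin is also present, as are small residual backbone fragments (lac promoter/operator, bom, lacI and ble pieces) that have no evident role in the construct's function. The short hits to an HIV-1 LTR and to an SV40 promoter fragment are likewise likely annotation artefacts of backbone sequence rather than functional elements.

The expression cassette consists of the human cytomegalovirus immediate-early enhancer and promoter, followed by a T7 promoter that could support in vitro transcription, the Strep-tag coding region, the CCND1 open reading frame, and the bovine growth hormone polyadenylation signal. The automated annotation detects only a partial Strep-Tag II match just upstream of CCND1, whereas the catalogue entry describes a double Strep tag, so the exact tag and linker arrangement cannot be confirmed from the feature table alone. A separate SV40 early promoter drives the neomycin phosphotransferase gene, terminated by the SV40 poly(A) signal, allowing G418 selection of stably transfected mammalian cells.

The Strep tags bind Strep-Tactin, making the plasmid suited to transient or stable expression of cyclin D1 followed by affinity purification or pull-down of associated proteins. It was deposited in connection with work on a CDK-independent role of D-type cyclins in regulating DNA mismatch repair.
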