Features (pLannotate 1.2.2; 21 found; start..end, strand, type, name):
     28..80      -  misc_feature   bom (fragment): basis of mobility region from pBR322
    235..614     +  enhancer       CMV enhancer: human cytomegalovirus immediate early enhancer
    615..818     +  promoter       CMV promoter: human cytomegalovirus (CMV) immediate early promoter
    814..847     +  LTR            5' LTR (truncated) (fragment): truncated 5' long terminal repeat (LTR) from HIV-1
    863..881     +  promoter       T7 promoter: promoter for bacteriophage T7 RNA polymerase
    998..1017    +  CDS            Strep-Tag II (fragment): peptide that binds Strep-Tactin®, an engineered form of streptavidin
   1040..1921    +  CDS            CCND1: CCND1_HUMAN - Also known as BCL1, PRAD1. Experimental evidence at protein level: Swiss-Prot protein existence level 1. Regulatory component of the cyclin D1-CDK4 (DC) complex that phosphorylates and inhibits members of the retinoblastoma (RB) protein family including RB1 and regulates the cell-cycle during G(1)/S transition. Phosphorylation of RB1 allows dissociation of the transcription factor E2F from the RB/E2F complex and the subsequent transcription of E2F target genes which are responsible for the progression through the G(1) phase. Hypophosphorylates RB1 in early G(1) phase. Cyclin D-CD
   1968..2192    +  polyA_signal   bGH poly(A) signal: bovine growth hormone polyadenylation signal
   2196..2217    +  promoter       SV40 promoter (fragment): SV40 enhancer and early promoter
   2238..2662    +  rep_origin     f1 ori (sequence partly withheld): f1 bacteriophage origin of replication; arrow indicates direction of (+) strand synthesis
   2676..3005    +  promoter       SV40 promoter: SV40 enhancer and early promoter
   3072..3863    +  CDS            neo: KKA2_KLEPN - Also known as kan, nptII. Experimental evidence at protein level: Swiss-Prot protein existence level 1. Resistance to kanamycin, neomycin, paromomycin, ribostamycin, butirosin and gentamicin B. From Klebsiella pneumoniae.
   3887..4045    +  CDS            ble (fragment): BLE_KLEPN - Experimental evidence at protein level: Swiss-Prot protein existence level 1. Binding protein with a strong affinity to the bleomycin family of antibiotics. Binds to CL990; an antimitotic-antibiotic compound. From Klebsiella pneumoniae.
   4040..4161    +  polyA_signal   SV40 poly(A) signal: SV40 polyadenylation signal
   4234..4250    -  protein_bind   lac operator: The lac repressor binds to the lac operator to inhibit transcription in E. coli. This inhibition can be relieved by adding lactose or isopropyl-β-D-thiogalactopyranoside (IPTG). lac repressor encoded by lacI
   4258..4288    -  promoter       lac promoter: promoter for the E. coli lac operon
   4303..4324    -  protein_bind   CAP binding site: CAP binding activates transcription in the presence of cAMP. E. coli catabolite activator protein
   4337..4429    -  CDS            lacI (fragment): lac repressor; lacI; The lac repressor binds to the lac operator to inhibit transcription in E. coli. This inhibition can be relieved by adding lactose or isopropyl-β-D-thiogalactopyranoside (IPTG).
   4612..5200    -  rep_origin     ori: high-copy-number ColE1/pMB1/pBR322/pUC origin of replication
   5371..6231    -  CDS            AmpR: β-lactamase; bla; confers resistance to ampicillin, carbenicillin, and related antibiotics
   6232..6336    -  promoter       AmpR promoter: bla
>Addgene plasmid #215113 | SS-Cyclin D1 | addgene full sequence | sequence record 427391 | Addgene NGS Result
GACGGATCGGGAGATCTCCCGATCCCCTATGGTGCACTCTCAGTACAATCTGCTCTGATGCCGCATAGTT
AAGCCAGTATCTGCTCCCTGCTTGTGTGTTGGAGGTCGCTGAGTAGTGCGCGAGCAAAATTTAAGCTACA
ACAAGGCAAGGCTTGACCGACAATTGCATGAAGAATCTGCTTAGGGTTAGGCGTTTTGCGCTGCTTCGCG
ATGTACGGGCCAGATATACGCGTTGACATTGATTATTGACTAGTTATTAATAGTAATCAATTACGGGGTC
ATTAGTTCATAGCCCATATATGGAGTTCCGCGTTACATAACTTACGGTAAATGGCCCGCCTGGCTGACCG
CCCAACGACCCCCGCCCATTGACGTCAATAATGACGTATGTTCCCATAGTAACGCCAATAGGGACTTTCC
ATTGACGTCAATGGGTGGAGTATTTACGGTAAACTGCCCACTTGGCAGTACATCAAGTGTATCATATGCC
AAGTACGCCCCCTATTGACGTCAATGACGGTAAATGGCCCGCCTGGCATTATGCCCAGTACATGACCTTA
TGGGACTTTCCTACTTGGCAGTACATCTACGTATTAGTCATCGCTATTACCATGGTGATGCGGTTTTGGC
AGTACATCAATGGGCGTGGATAGCGGTTTGACTCACGGGGATTTCCAAGTCTCCACCCCATTGACGTCAA
TGGGAGTTTGTTTTGGCACCAAAATCAACGGGACTTTCCAAAATGTCGTAACAACTCCGCCCCATTGACG
CAAATGGGCGGTAGGCGTGTACGGTGGGAGGTCTATATAAGCAGAGCTCTCTGGCTAACTAGAGAACCCA
CTGCTTACTGGCTTATCGAAATTAATACGACTCACTATAGGGAGACCCAAGCTGGCTAGCGTTTAAACTT
AAGCTTACCATGGGGTCGGCCGCCAGCTGGAGCCACCCTCAGTTCGAGAAGGGAGGAGGAAGCGGCGGAG
GCAGCGGAGGAGGAAGCTGGAGCCACCCGCAGTTCGAGAAAGGAGCTGGATCCAGCAGCGAACACCAGCT
CCTGTGCTGCGAAGTGGAAACCATCCGCCGCGCGTACCCCGATGCCAACCTCCTCAACGACCGGGTGCTG
CGGGCCATGCTGAAGGCGGAGGAGACCTGCGCGCCCTCGGTGTCCTACTTCAAATGTGTGCAGAAGGAGG
TCCTGCCGTCCATGCGGAAGATCGTCGCCACCTGGATGCTGGAGGTCTGCGAGGAACAGAAGTGCGAGGA
GGAGGTCTTCCCGCTGGCCATGAACTACCTGGACCGCTTCCTGTCGCTGGAGCCCGTGAAAAAGAGCCGC
CTGCAGCTGCTGGGGGCCACTTGCATGTTCGTGGCCTCTAAGATGAAGGAGACCATCCCCCTGACGGCCG
AGAAGCTGTGCATCTACACCGACAACTCCATCCGGCCCGAGGAGCTGCTGCAAATGGAGCTGCTCCTGGT
GAACAAGCTCAAGTGGAACCTGGCCGCAATGACCCCGCACGATTTCATTGAACACTTCCTCTCCAAAATG
CCAGAGGCGGAGGAGAACAAACAGATCATCCGCAAACACGCGCAGACCTTCGTTGCCCTCTGTGCCACAG
ATGTGAAGTTCATTTCCAATCCGCCCTCCATGGTGGCAGCGGGGAGCGTGGTGGCCGCAGTGCAAGGCCT
GAACCTGAGGAGCCCCAACAACTTCCTGTCCTACTACCGCCTCACACGCTTCCTCTCCAGAGTGATCAAG
TGTGACCCAGACTGCCTCCGGGCCTGCCAGGAGCAGATCGAAGCCCTGCTGGAGTCAAGCCTGCGCCAGG
CCCAGCAGAACATGGACCCCAAGGCCGCCGAGGAGGAGGAAGAGGAGGAGGAGGAGGTGGACCTGGCTTG
CACACCCACCGACGTGCGGGACGTGGACATCTGACTCGAGTCTAGAGGGCCCGTTTAAACCCGCTGATCA
GCCTCGACTGTGCCTTCTAGTTGCCAGCCATCTGTTGTTTGCCCCTCCCCCGTGCCTTCCTTGACCCTGG
AAGGTGCCACTCCCACTGTCCTTTCCTAATAAAATGAGGAAATTGCATCGCATTGTCTGAGTAGGTGTCA
TTCTATTCTGGGGGGTGGGGTGGGGCAGGACAGCAAGGGGGAGGATTGGGAAGACAATAGCAGGCATGCT
GGGGATGCGGTGGGCTCTATGGCTTCTGAGGCGGAAAGAACCAGCTGGGGCTCTAGGGGGTATCCCC
[108 nt withheld, positions 2238-2345]
TCTCGCCACGTTC
[91 nt withheld, positions 2359-2449]
A
[49 nt withheld, positions 2451-2499]
CCTTTGACGTTGGAGTCCACGTTCTTT
[37 nt withheld, positions 2527-2563]
ACCCTATCTCGGTCTATTCTTTTGATTTATAAGGGATTTTGCCGATTTCGGCCTATTGGTTAAAAAATGA
GCTGATTTAACAAAAATTTAACGCGAATTAATTCTGTGGAATGTGTGTCAGTTAGGGTGTGGAAAGTCCC
CAGGCTCCCCAGCAGGCAGAAGTATGCAAAGCATGCATCTCAATTAGTCAGCAACCAGGTGTGGAAAGTC
CCCAGGCTCCCCAGCAGGCAGAAGTATGCAAAGCATGCATCTCAATTAGTCAGCAACCATAGTCCCGCCC
CTAACTCCGCCCATCCCGCCCCTAACTCCGCCCAGTTCCGCCCATTCTCCGCCCCATGGCTGACTAATTT
TTTTTATTTATGCAGAGGCCGAGGCCGCCTCTGCCTCTGAGCTATTCCAGAAGTAGTGAGGAGGCTTTTT
TGGAGGCCTAGGCTTTTGCAAAAAGCTCCCGGGAGCTTGTATATCCATTTTCGGATCTGATCAAGAGACA
GGATGAGGATCGTTTCGCATGATTGAACAAGATGGATTGCACGCAGGTTCTCCGGCCGCTTGGGTGGAGA
GGCTATTCGGCTATGACTGGGCACAACAGACAATCGGCTGCTCTGATGCCGCCGTGTTCCGGCTGTCAGC
GCAGGGGCGCCCGGTTCTTTTTGTCAAGACCGACCTGTCCGGTGCCCTGAATGAACTGCAGGACGAGGCA
GCGCGGCTATCGTGGCTGGCCACGACGGGCGTTCCTTGCGCAGCTGTGCTCGACGTTGTCACTGAAGCGG
GAAGGGACTGGCTGCTATTGGGCGAAGTGCCGGGGCAGGATCTCCTGTCATCTCACCTTGCTCCTGCCGA
GAAAGTATCCATCATGGCTGATGCAATGCGGCGGCTGCATACGCTTGATCCGGCTACCTGCCCATTCGAC
CACCAAGCGAAACATCGCATCGAGCGAGCACGTACTCGGATGGAAGCCGGTCTTGTCGATCAGGATGATC
TGGACGAAGAGCATCAGGGGCTCGCGCCAGCCGAACTGTTCGCCAGGCTCAAGGCGCGCATGCCCGACGG
CGAGGATCTCGTCGTGACCCATGGCGATGCCTGCTTGCCGAATATCATGGTGGAAAATGGCCGCTTTTCT
GGATTCATCGACTGTGGCCGGCTGGGTGTGGCGGACCGCTATCAGGACATAGCGTTGGCTACCCGTGATA
TTGCTGAAGAGCTTGGCGGCGAATGGGCTGACCGCTTCCTCGTGCTTTACGGTATCGCCGCTCCCGATTC
GCAGCGCATCGCCTTCTATCGCCTTCTTGACGAGTTCTTCTGAGCGGGACTCTGGGGTTCGAAATGACCG
ACCAAGCGACGCCCAACCTGCCATCACGAGATTTCGATTCCACCGCCGCCTTCTATGAAAGGTTGGGCTT
CGGAATCGTTTTCCGGGACGCCGGCTGGATGATCCTCCAGCGCGGGGATCTCATGCTGGAGTTCTTCGCC
CACCCCAACTTGTTTATTGCAGCTTATAATGGTTACAAATAAAGCAATAGCATCACAAATTTCACAAATA
AAGCATTTTTTTCACTGCATTCTAGTTGTGGTTTGTCCAAACTCATCAATGTATCTTATCATGTCTGTAT
ACCGTCGACCTCTAGCTAGAGCTTGGCGTAATCATGGTCATAGCTGTTTCCTGTGTGAAATTGTTATCCG
CTCACAATTCCACACAACATACGAGCCGGAAGCATAAAGTGTAAAGCCTGGGGTGCCTAATGAGTGAGCT
AACTCACATTAATTGCGTTGCGCTCACTGCCCGCTTTCCAGTCGGGAAACCTGTCGTGCCAGCTGCATTA
ATGAATCGGCCAACGCGCGGGGAGAGGCGGTTTGCGTATTGGGCGCTCTTCCGCTTCCTCGCTCACTGAC
TCGCTGCGCTCGGTCGTTCGGCTGCGGCGAGCGGTATCAGCTCACTCAAAGGCGGTAATACGGTTATCCA
CAGAATCAGGGGATAACGCAGGAAAGAACATGTGAGCAAAAGGCCAGCAAAAGGCCAGGAACCGTAAAAA
GGCCGCGTTGCTGGCGTTTTTCCATAGGCTCCGCCCCCCTGACGAGCATCACAAAAATCGACGCTCAAGT
CAGAGGTGGCGAAACCCGACAGGACTATAAAGATACCAGGCGTTTCCCCCTGGAAGCTCCCTCGTGCGCT
CTCCTGTTCCGACCCTGCCGCTTACCGGATACCTGTCCGCCTTTCTCCCTTCGGGAAGCGTGGCGCTTTC
TCATAGCTCACGCTGTAGGTATCTCAGTTCGGTGTAGGTCGTTCGCTCCAAGCTGGGCTGTGTGCACGAA
CCCCCCGTTCAGCCCGACCGCTGCGCCTTATCCGGTAACTATCGTCTTGAGTCCAACCCGGTAAGACACG
ACTTATCGCCACTGGCAGCAGCCACTGGTAACAGGATTAGCAGAGCGAGGTATGTAGGCGGTGCTACAGA
GTTCTTGAAGTGGTGGCCTAACTACGGCTACACTAGAAGAACAGTATTTGGTATCTGCGCTCTGCTGAAG
CCAGTTACCTTCGGAAAAAGAGTTGGTAGCTCTTGATCCGGCAAACAAACCACCGCTGGTAGCGGTGGTT
TTTTTGTTTGCAAGCAGCAGATTACGCGCAGAAAAAAAGGATCTCAAGAAGATCCTTTGATCTTTTCTAC
GGGGTCTGACGCTCAGTGGAACGAAAACTCACGTTAAGGGATTTTGGTCATGAGATTATCAAAAAGGATC
TTCACCTAGATCCTTTTAAATTAAAAATGAAGTTTTAAATCAATCTAAAGTATATATGAGTAAACTTGGT
CTGACAGTTACCAATGCTTAATCAGTGAGGCACCTATCTCAGCGATCTGTCTATTTCGTTCATCCATAGT
TGCCTGACTCCCCGTCGTGTAGATAACTACGATACGGGAGGGCTTACCATCTGGCCCCAGTGCTGCAATG
ATACCGCGAGACCCACGCTCACCGGCTCCAGATTTATCAGCAATAAACCAGCCAGCCGGAAGGGCCGAGC
GCAGAAGTGGTCCTGCAACTTTATCCGCCTCCATCCAGTCTATTAATTGTTGCCGGGAAGCTAGAGTAAG
TAGTTCGCCAGTTAATAGTTTGCGCAACGTTGTTGCCATTGCTACAGGCATCGTGGTGTCACGCTCGTCG
TTTGGTATGGCTTCATTCAGCTCCGGTTCCCAACGATCAAGGCGAGTTACATGATCCCCCATGTTGTGCA
AAAAAGCGGTTAGCTCCTTCGGTCCTCCGATCGTTGTCAGAAGTAAGTTGGCCGCAGTGTTATCACTCAT
GGTTATGGCAGCACTGCATAATTCTCTTACTGTCATGCCATCCGTAAGATGCTTTTCTGTGACTGGTGAG
TACTCAACCAAGTCATTCTGAGAATAGTGTATGCGGCGACCGAGTTGCTCTTGCCCGGCGTCAATACGGG
ATAATACCGCGCCACATAGCAGAACTTTAAAAGTGCTCATCATTGGAAAACGTTCTTCGGGGCGAAAACT
CTCAAGGATCTTACCGCTGTTGAGATCCAGTTCGATGTAACCCACTCGTGCACCCAACTGATCTTCAGCA
TCTTTTACTTTCACCAGCGTTTCTGGGTGAGCAAAAACAGGAAGGCAAAATGCCGCAAAAAAGGGAATAA
GGGCGACACGGAAATGTTGAATACTCATACTCTTCCTTTTTCAATATTATTGAAGCATTTATCAGGGTTA
TTGTCTCATGAGCGGATACATATTTGAATGTATTTAGAAAAATAAACAAATAGGGGTTCCGCGCACATTT
CCCCGAAAAGTGCCACCTGACGTC
